>Addgene plasmid #231089 | pcDNA3-mNG-IRES-mScarlet-dMCP | addgene full sequence | sequence record 458496 | Addgene NGS Result
TTCGCGATGTACGGGCCAGATATACGCGTTGACATTGATTATTGACTAGTTATTAATAGTAATCAATTAC
GGGGTCATTAGTTCATAGCCCATATATGGAGTTCCGCGTTACATAACTTACGGTAAATGGCCCGCCTGGC
TGACCGCCCAACGACCCCCGCCCATTGACGTCAATAATGACGTATGTTCCCATAGTAACGCCAATAGGGA
CTTTCCATTGACGTCAATGGGTGGAGTATTTACGGTAAACTGCCCACTTGGCAGTACATCAAGTGTATCA
TATGCCAAGTACGCCCCCTATTGACGTCAATGACGGTAAATGGCCCGCCTGGCATTATGCCCAGTACATG
ACCTTATGGGACTTTCCTACTTGGCAGTACATCTACGTATTAGTCATCGCTATTACCATGGTGATGCGGT
TTTGGCAGTACATCAATGGGCGTGGATAGCGGTTTGACTCACGGGGATTTCCAAGTCTCCACCCCATTGA
CGTCAATGGGAGTTTGTTTTGGCACCAAAATCAACGGGACTTTCCAAAATGTCGTAACAACTCCGCCCCA
TTGACGCAAATGGGCGGTAGGCGTGTACGGTGGGAGGTCTATATAAGCAGAGCTCTCTGGCTAACTAGAG
AACCCACTGCTTACTGGCTTATCGAAATTAATACGACTCACTATAGGGAGACCCAAGCTTGCCACCATGG
TGAGCAAGGGCGAGGAGGATAACATGGCCTCTCTCCCAGCGACACATGAGTTACACATCTTTGGCTCCAT
CAACGGTGTGGACTTTGACATGGTGGGTCAGGGCACCGGCAATCCAAATGATGGTTATGAGGAGTTAAAC
CTGAAGTCCACCAAGGGTGACCTCCAGTTCTCCCCCTGGATTCTGGTCCCTCATATCGGGTATGGCTTCC
ATCAGTACCTGCCCTACCCTGACGGGATGTCGCCTTTCCAGGCCGCCATGGTAGATGGCTCCGGATACCA
AGTCCATCGCACAATGCAGTTTGAAGATGGTGCCTCCCTTACTGTTAACTACCGCTACACCTACGAGGGA
AGCCACATCAAAGGAGAGGCCCAGGTGAAGGGGACTGGTTTCCCTGCTGACGGTCCTGTGATGACCAACT
CGCTGACCGCTGCGGACTGGTGCAGGTCGAAGAAGACTTACCCCAACGACAAAACCATCATCAGTACCTT
TAAGTGGAGTTACACCACTGGAAATGGCAAGCGCTACCGGAGCACTGCGCGGACCACCTACACCTTTGCC
AAGCCAATGGCGGCTAACTATCTGAAGAACCAGCCGATGTACGTGTTCCGTAAGACGGAGCTCAAGCACT
CCAAGACCGAGCTCAACTTCAAGGAGTGGCAAAAGGCCTTTACCGATGTGATGGGCATGGACGAGCTGTA
CAAGTAACGGCTCTAGATCGCGAACGCGTGAATTCCTCGAGGGCGGCCGCTCTAGAGTCGACGGGCCGCG
GTAACAATTGTTAACTAACTTAAGCTAGCAACGGTTTCCCTCTAGCGGGATCAATTCCGCCCCCCCCCCC
TAACGTTACTGGCCGAAGCCGCTTGGAATAAGGCCGGTGTGCGTTTGTCTATATGTTATTTTCCACCATA
TTGCCGTCTTTTGGCAATGTGAGGGCCCGGAAACCTGGCCCTGTCTTCTTGACGAGCATTCCTAGGGGTC
TTTCCCCTCTCGCCAAAGGAATGCAAGGTCTGTTGAATGTCGTGAAGGAAGCAGTTCCTCTGGAAGCTTC
TTGAAGACAAACAACGTCTGTAGCGACCCTTTGCAGGCAGCGGAACCCCCCACCTGGCGACAGGTGCCTC
TGCGGCCAAAAGCCACGTGTATAAGATACACCTGCAAAGGCGGCACAACCCCAGTGCCACGTTGTGAGTT
GGATAGTTGTGGAAAGAGTCAAATGGCTCTCCTCAAGCGTATTCAACAAGGGGCTGAAGGATGCCCAGAA
GGTACCCCATTGTATGGGATCTGATCTGGGGCCTCGGTGCACATGCTTTACATGTGTTTAGTCGAGGTTA
AAAAAACGTCTAGGCCCCCCGAACCACGGGGACGTGGTTTTCCTTTGAAAAACACGATAATACCATGGTG
AGCAAGGGCGAGGCAGTGATCAAGGAGTTCATGCGGTTCAAGGTGCACATGGAGGGCTCCATGAACGGCC
ACGAGTTCGAGATCGAGGGCGAGGGCGAGGGCCGCCCCTACGAGGGCACCCAGACCGCCAAGCTGAAGGT
GACCAAGGGTGGCCCCCTGCCCTTCTCCTGGGACATCCTGTCCCCTCAGTTCATGTACGGCTCCAGGGCC
TTCATCAAGCACCCCGCCGACATCCCCGACTACTATAAGCAGTCCTTCCCCGAGGGCTTCAAGTGGGAGC
GCGTGATGAACTTCGAGGACGGCGGCGCCGTGACCGTGACCCAGGACACCTCCCTGGAGGACGGCACCCT
GATCTACAAGGTGAAGCTCCGCGGCACCAACTTCCCTCCTGACGGCCCCGTAATGCAGAAGAAGACAATG
GGCTGGGAAGCGTCCACCGAGCGGTTGTACCCCGAGGACGGCGTGCTGAAGGGCGACATTAAGATGGCCC
TGCGCCTGAAGGACGGCGGCCGCTACCTGGCGGACTTCAAGACCACCTACAAGGCCAAGAAGCCCGTGCA
GATGCCCGGCGCCTACAACGTCGACCGCAAGTTGGACATCACCTCCCACAACGAGGACTACACCGTGGTG
GAACAGTACGAACGCTCCGAGGGCCGCCACTCCACCGGCGGCATGGACGAGCTGTACAAGGGCGGGAGTT
ACCCCTACGACGTGCCCGACTACGCCGGTACCGGCGGGAGTGGCGGTAGTGCCCAAAACAGGAAATACAC
CATCAAAGTGGAGGTGCCAAAGGGTGCCTGGCGGAGCTACCTGAACATGGAGCTGACTATTCCAATCTTC
GCTACTAATTCCGATTGCGAACTGATAGTAAAAGCGATGCAAGGTTTGCTGAAAGACGGCAACCCAATTC
CCAGCGCAATCGCCGCCAATAGCGGCATCTACGCTAATTTCACACAGTTCGTGCTGGTCGACAACGGCGG
CACCGGCGACGTTACGGTGGCCCCCTCAAACTTTGCCAACGGGATTGCCGAGTGGATAAGCAGCAATAGC
AGGTCCCAGGCCTACAAGGTTACCTGTAGCGTAAGGCAGAGCAGCGCCCAGAACCGAAAGTACACGATTA
AGGTGGAAGTCCCCAAAGGCGCATGGAGGAGCTATCTTAATATGGAACTGACCATCCCCATATTCGCGAC
AAACAGCGACTGTGAGCTGATCGTGAAGGCTATGCAGGGCCTCCTCAAGGATGGGAACCCGATCCCGTCT
GCCATCGCTGCTAACTCCGGCATTTATGCAAACTTCACTCAATTTGTTCTGGTGGACAATGGTGGGACCG
GGGATGTTACCGTGGCTCCCAGCAATTTTGCTAACGGTATCGCAGAATGGATCAGTAGTAACAGCAGGAG
CCAAGCCTATAAAGTGACGTGCAGCGTACGGCAGAGGAGAAGAGGCTAATCTAGAGGGCCCGTTTAAACC
CGCTGATCAGCCTCGACTGTGCCTTCTAGTTGCCAGCCATCTGTTGTTTGCCCCTCCCCCGTGCCTTCCT
TGACCCTGGAAGGTGCCACTCCCACTGTCCTTTCCTAATAAAATGAGGAAATTGCATCGCATTGTCTGAG
TAGGTGTCATTCTATTCTGGGGGGTGGGGTGGGGCAGGACAGCAAGGGGGAGGATTGGGAAGACAATAGC
AGGCATGCTGGGGATGCGGTGGGCTCTATGGCTTCTGAGGCGGAAAGAACCAGCTGGGGCTCTAGGGGGT
ATCCCC
[124 nt withheld, positions 3857-3980]
C
[91 nt withheld, positions 3982-4072]
A
[49 nt withheld, positions 4074-4122]
CCTTTGACGTTGGAGTCCACGTTCTTT
[37 nt withheld, positions 4150-4186]
ACCCTATCTCGGTCTATTCTTTTGATTTATAAGGGATTTTGCCGATTTCGGCCTATTGGTTAAAAAATGA
GCTGATTTAACAAAAATTTAACGCGAATTAATTCTGTGGAATGTGTGTCAGTTAGGGTGTGGAAAGTCCC
CAGGCTCCCCAGCAGGCAGAAGTATGCAAAGCATGCATCTCAATTAGTCAGCAACCAGGTGTGGAAAGTC
CCCAGGCTCCCCAGCAGGCAGAAGTATGCAAAGCATGCATCTCAATTAGTCAGCAACCATAGTCCCGCCC
CTAACTCCGCCCATCCCGCCCCTAACTCCGCCCAGTTCCGCCCATTCTCCGCCCCATGGCTGACTAATTT
TTTTTATTTATGCAGAGGCCGAGGCCGCCTCTGCCTCTGAGCTATTCCAGAAGTAGTGAGGAGGCTTTTT
TGGAGGCCTAGGCTTTTGCAAAAAGCTCCCGGGAGCTTGTATATCCATTTTCGGATCTGATCAAGAGACA
GGATGAGGATCGTTTCGCATGATTGAACAAGATGGATTGCACGCAGGTTCTCCGGCCGCTTGGGTGGAGA
GGCTATTCGGCTATGACTGGGCACAACAGACAATCGGCTGCTCTGATGCCGCCGTGTTCCGGCTGTCAGC
GCAGGGGCGCCCGGTTCTTTTTGTCAAGACCGACCTGTCCGGTGCCCTGAATGAACTGCAGGACGAGGCA
GCGCGGCTATCGTGGCTGGCCACGACGGGCGTTCCTTGCGCAGCTGTGCTCGACGTTGTCACTGAAGCGG
GAAGGGACTGGCTGCTATTGGGCGAAGTGCCGGGGCAGGATCTCCTGTCATCTCACCTTGCTCCTGCCGA
GAAAGTATCCATCATGGCTGATGCAATGCGGCGGCTGCATACGCTTGATCCGGCTACCTGCCCATTCGAC
CACCAAGCGAAACATCGCATCGAGCGAGCACGTACTCGGATGGAAGCCGGTCTTGTCGATCAGGATGATC
TGGACGAAGAGCATCAGGGGCTCGCGCCAGCCGAACTGTTCGCCAGGCTCAAGGCGCGCATGCCCGACGG
CGAGGATCTCGTCGTGACCCATGGCGATGCCTGCTTGCCGAATATCATGGTGGAAAATGGCCGCTTTTCT
GGATTCATCGACTGTGGCCGGCTGGGTGTGGCGGACCGCTATCAGGACATAGCGTTGGCTACCCGTGATA
TTGCTGAAGAGCTTGGCGGCGAATGGGCTGACCGCTTCCTCGTGCTTTACGGTATCGCCGCTCCCGATTC
GCAGCGCATCGCCTTCTATCGCCTTCTTGACGAGTTCTTCTGAGCGGGACTCTGGGGTTCGAAATGACCG
ACCAAGCGACGCCCAACCTGCCATCACGAGATTTCGATTCCACCGCCGCCTTCTATGAAAGGTTGGGCTT
CGGAATCGTTTTCCGGGACGCCGGCTGGATGATCCTCCAGCGCGGGGATCTCATGCTGGAGTTCTTCGCC
CACCCCAACTTGTTTATTGCAGCTTATAATGGTTACAAATAAAGCAATAGCATCACAAATTTCACAAATA
AAGCATTTTTTTCACTGCATTCTAGTTGTGGTTTGTCCAAACTCATCAATGTATCTTATCATGTCTGTAT
ACCGTCGACCTCTAGCTAGAGCTTGGCGTAATCATGGTCATAGCTGTTTCCTGTGTGAAATTGTTATCCG
CTCACAATTCCACACAACATACGAGCCGGAAGCATAAAGTGTAAAGCCTGGGGTGCCTAATGAGTGAGCT
AACTCACATTAATTGCGTTGCGCTCACTGCCCGCTTTCCAGTCGGGAAACCTGTCGTGCCAGCTGCATTA
ATGAATCGGCCAACGCGCGGGGAGAGGCGGTTTGCGTATTGGGCGCTCTTCCGCTTCCTCGCTCACTGAC
TCGCTGCGCTCGGTCGTTCGGCTGCGGCGAGCGGTATCAGCTCACTCAAAGGCGGTAATACGGTTATCCA
CAGAATCAGGGGATAACGCAGGAAAGAACATGTGAGCAAAAGGCCAGCAAAAGGCCAGGAACCGTAAAAA
GGCCGCGTTGCTGGCGTTTTTCCATAGGCTCCGCCCCCCTGACGAGCATCACAAAAATCGACGCTCAAGT
CAGAGGTGGCGAAACCCGACAGGACTATAAAGATACCAGGCGTTTCCCCCTGGAAGCTCCCTCGTGCGCT
CTCCTGTTCCGACCCTGCCGCTTACCGGATACCTGTCCGCCTTTCTCCCTTCGGGAAGCGTGGCGCTTTC
TCATAGCTCACGCTGTAGGTATCTCAGTTCGGTGTAGGTCGTTCGCTCCAAGCTGGGCTGTGTGCACGAA
CCCCCCGTTCAGCCCGACCGCTGCGCCTTATCCGGTAACTATCGTCTTGAGTCCAACCCGGTAAGACACG
ACTTATCGCCACTGGCAGCAGCCACTGGTAACAGGATTAGCAGAGCGAGGTATGTAGGCGGTGCTACAGA
GTTCTTGAAGTGGTGGCCTAACTACGGCTACACTAGAAGAACAGTATTTGGTATCTGCGCTCTGCTGAAG
CCAGTTACCTTCGGAAAAAGAGTTGGTAGCTCTTGATCCGGCAAACAAACCACCGCTGGTAGCGGTGGTT
TTTTTGTTTGCAAGCAGCAGATTACGCGCAGAAAAAAAGGATCTCAAGAAGATCCTTTGATCTTTTCTAC
GGGGTCTGACGCTCAGTGGAACGAAAACTCACGTTAAGGGATTTTGGTCATGAGATTATCAAAAAGGATC
TTCACCTAGATCCTTTTAAATTAAAAATGAAGTTTTAAATCAATCTAAAGTATATATGAGTAAACTTGGT
CTGACAGTTACCAATGCTTAATCAGTGAGGCACCTATCTCAGCGATCTGTCTATTTCGTTCATCCATAGT
TGCCTGACTCCCCGTCGTGTAGATAACTACGATACGGGAGGGCTTACCATCTGGCCCCAGTGCTGCAATG
ATACCGCGAGACCCACGCTCACCGGCTCCAGATTTATCAGCAATAAACCAGCCAGCCGGAAGGGCCGAGC
GCAGAAGTGGTCCTGCAACTTTATCCGCCTCCATCCAGTCTATTAATTGTTGCCGGGAAGCTAGAGTAAG
TAGTTCGCCAGTTAATAGTTTGCGCAACGTTGTTGCCATTGCTACAGGCATCGTGGTGTCACGCTCGTCG
TTTGGTATGGCTTCATTCAGCTCCGGTTCCCAACGATCAAGGCGAGTTACATGATCCCCCATGTTGTGCA
AAAAAGCGGTTAGCTCCTTCGGTCCTCCGATCGTTGTCAGAAGTAAGTTGGCCGCAGTGTTATCACTCAT
GGTTATGGCAGCACTGCATAATTCTCTTACTGTCATGCCATCCGTAAGATGCTTTTCTGTGACTGGTGAG
TACTCAACCAAGTCATTCTGAGAATAGTGTATGCGGCGACCGAGTTGCTCTTGCCCGGCGTCAATACGGG
ATAATACCGCGCCACATAGCAGAACTTTAAAAGTGCTCATCATTGGAAAACGTTCTTCGGGGCGAAAACT
CTCAAGGATCTTACCGCTGTTGAGATCCAGTTCGATGTAACCCACTCGTGCACCCAACTGATCTTCAGCA
TCTTTTACTTTCACCAGCGTTTCTGGGTGAGCAAAAACAGGAAGGCAAAATGCCGCAAAAAAGGGAATAA
GGGCGACACGGAAATGTTGAATACTCATACTCTTCCTTTTTCAATATTATTGAAGCATTTATCAGGGTTA
TTGTCTCATGAGCGGATACATATTTGAATGTATTTAGAAAAATAAACAAATAGGGGTTCCGCGCACATTT
CCCCGAAAAGTGCCACCTGACGTCGACGGATCGGGAGATCTCCCGATCCCCTATGGTGCACTCTCAGTAC
AATCTGCTCTGATGCCGCATAGTTAAGCCAGTATCTGCTCCCTGCTTGTGTGTTGGAGGTCGCTGAGTAG
TGCGCGAGCAAAATTTAAGCTACAACAAGGCAAGGCTTGACCGACAATTGCATGAAGAATCTGCTTAGGG
TTAGGCGTTTTGCGCTGC
Features (pLannotate 1.2.2; 24 found; start..end, strand, type, name):
     31..410     +  enhancer       CMV enhancer: human cytomegalovirus immediate early enhancer
    411..614     +  promoter       CMV promoter: human cytomegalovirus (CMV) immediate early promoter
    610..643     +  LTR            5' LTR (truncated) (fragment): truncated 5' long terminal repeat (LTR) from HIV-1
    659..677     +  promoter       T7 promoter: promoter for bacteriophage T7 RNA polymerase
    697..1407    +  CDS            mNeonGreen: bright monomeric yellow-green fluorescent protein derived from LanYFP (Shaner et al., 2013)
   1531..2092    +  misc_feature   IRES: internal ribosome entry site (IRES) of the encephalomyocarditis virus (EMCV)
   2095..2790    +  CDS            mScarlet-I: mScarlet-I is a basic (constitutively fluorescent) red fluorescent protein published in 2016, derived from synthetic construct. It is reported to be a rapidly-maturing monomer with moderate acid sensitivity.
   2863..2888    +  CDS            MS2-N55K (fragment): bacteriophage MS2 coat protein binds with high affinity to a specific stem-loop structure in the viral RNA (Lim et al., 1994)
   3043..3387    +  CDS            CAPSD_BPMS2 (fragment): Experimental evidence at protein level: Swiss-Prot protein existence level 1. Acts as a translational repressor of viral replicase synthesis late in infection. This latter function is the result of capsid protein interaction with an RNA hairpin which contains the replicase ribosome-binding site. From Escherichia phage MS2 (Bacteriophage MS2).
   3587..3811    +  polyA_signal   bGH poly(A) signal: bovine growth hormone polyadenylation signal
   3815..3836    +  promoter       SV40 promoter (fragment): SV40 enhancer and early promoter
   3857..4285    +  rep_origin     f1 ori (sequence partly withheld): f1 bacteriophage origin of replication; arrow indicates direction of (+) strand synthesis
   4299..4628    +  promoter       SV40 promoter: SV40 enhancer and early promoter
   4695..5486    +  CDS            neo: KKA2_KLEPN - Also known as kan, nptII. Experimental evidence at protein level: Swiss-Prot protein existence level 1. Resistance to kanamycin, neomycin, paromomycin, ribostamycin, butirosin and gentamicin B. From Klebsiella pneumoniae.
   5510..5668    +  CDS            ble (fragment): BLE_KLEPN - Experimental evidence at protein level: Swiss-Prot protein existence level 1. Binding protein with a strong affinity to the bleomycin family of antibiotics. Binds to CL990; an antimitotic-antibiotic compound. From Klebsiella pneumoniae.
   5663..5784    +  polyA_signal   SV40 poly(A) signal: SV40 polyadenylation signal
   5857..5873    -  protein_bind   lac operator: The lac repressor binds to the lac operator to inhibit transcription in E. coli. This inhibition can be relieved by adding lactose or isopropyl-β-D-thiogalactopyranoside (IPTG). lac repressor encoded by lacI
   5881..5911    -  promoter       lac promoter: promoter for the E. coli lac operon
   5926..5947    -  protein_bind   CAP binding site: CAP binding activates transcription in the presence of cAMP. E. coli catabolite activator protein
   5960..6052    -  CDS            lacI (fragment): lac repressor; lacI; The lac repressor binds to the lac operator to inhibit transcription in E. coli. This inhibition can be relieved by adding lactose or isopropyl-β-D-thiogalactopyranoside (IPTG).
   6235..6823    -  rep_origin     ori: high-copy-number ColE1/pMB1/pBR322/pUC origin of replication
   6994..7854    -  CDS            AmpR: β-lactamase; bla; confers resistance to ampicillin, carbenicillin, and related antibiotics
   7855..7959    -  promoter       AmpR promoter: bla
   8018..8070    -  misc_feature   bom (fragment): basis of mobility region from pBR322
