[The description below was written by a language model from this plasmid's Addgene catalogue record and pLannotate feature annotations shown in this document.]
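Description:
pcDNA3-mNG-IRES-mScarlet-dMCP is an 8.2 kb mammalian expression plasmid on a custom, pcDNA3-style backbone. It is propagated in E. coli through a high-copy ColE1/pUC-type origin with ampicillin selection from the β-lactamase gene. An f1 origin is also present. For mammalian cells, an SV40 early promoter drives a neomycin phosphotransferase gene followed by an SV40 polyadenylation signal, which would allow G418 selection. Short annotated fragments such as the ble, lacI, bom and HIV-1 LTR hits appear to be backbone remnants or partial matches rather than functional elements.

The payload is a single bicistronic transcript driven by the CMV immediate-early enhancer and promoter and terminated by the bovine growth hormone polyadenylation signal. A T7 promoter sits just upstream of the coding region. The first cistron encodes the green fluorescent protein mNeonGreen, translated by normal cap-dependent initiation. An EMCV internal ribosome entry site then directs independent translation of the second cistron, a red fluorescent protein annotated as mScarlet-I fused to sequences from the bacteriophage MS2 coat protein. The MS2 coat protein binds a specific RNA stem-loop with high affinity. The annotation detects the coat protein region only as fragments, which indicates an engineered variant, but the record does not define what "dMCP" stands for or how it is modified.

The associated publication concerns RNA-stabilized coat proteins for imaging single mRNAs in live cells. In that setting, co-expressed mNeonGreen from the same transcript plausibly serves as an internal reference for expression level against which mScarlet-dMCP abundance can be compared, although the record does not state this explicitly.
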