Addgene plasmid #231089: pcDNA3-mNG-IRES-mScarlet-dMCP
Purpose: Bicistronic construct encoding mNG in combination with mScarlet-dMCP via an EMCV-IRES sequence.
Depositing lab: John Ngo. Depositing organization: Boston University Main Campus. Publication: RNA-stabilized coat proteins for sensitive and simultaneous imaging of distinct single mRNAs in live cells. Kuffner CJ, Marzilli AM, Ngo JT. Nat Methods. 2025 Sep 22. doi: 10.1038/s41592-025-02782-4. PubMed 40983766.
Backbone
  Vector backbone: custom
  Vector type: Mammalian Expression
Growth in bacteria
  Bacterial resistance: Ampicillin, 100 μg/mL
  Growth temperature: 30°C
  Growth strain: NEB Stable
  Copy number: Unknown
Gene/Insert
  Gene/Insert name: mNG-IRES-mScarlet-dMCP
Terms and licenses: Academic/Nonprofit Terms; Industry Terms: Not Available to Industry
Depositor comments: Please visit https://doi.org/10.1101/2024.11.21.624393 for bioRxiv preprint.
How to cite: pcDNA3-mNG-IRES-mScarlet-dMCP was a gift from John Ngo (Addgene plasmid # 231089 ; http://n2t.net/addgene:231089 ; RRID:Addgene_231089)
